>Addgene plasmid #210569 | pGI3EM17 | addgene full sequence | sequence record 415917 | Addgene NGS Result
GTTTACCCGCCAATATATCCTGTCAAACACTGATAGTTTAAACTGAAGGCGGGAAACGACAATCTGATCC
AAGCTCAAGCTCATTCGCCATTCAGGCTGCGCAACTGTTGGGAAGGGCGATCGGTGCGGGCCTCTTCGCT
ATTACGCCAGCTGGCGAAAGGGGGATGTGCTGCAAGGCGATTAAGTTGGGTAACGCCAGGGTTTTCCCAG
TCACGACGTTGTAAAACGACGGCCAGTGCCAAGCTTTTATGCTCCAAGCGGAGACGATGAGGCCGATATT
ACAGTGGCTTAGTAGCGTGTACAATATTTCCATAAAAGGCTACATGGTGAGTTTTTCACGTGACCGTAAT
TAGTCCCAATTAGGCTTTATTGTATATTGCTACTAAGCATCGTTAAATGACCTGCTCGAAGCTTCGTCTA
TAAAAGGCGGGCGTGTGTGCGCTTCCCCCGCTACGTCTTTTTCACAAACACTTTGCGACTTGACCAAGAC
CTTTCACCCGCACCACTCTCATCCATCACACACACAAATTAATTAATGGGTAAAAAGCCTGAACTCACCG
CGACGTCTGTCGAGAAGTTTCTGATCGAAAAGTTCGACAGCGTCTCCGACCTGATGCAGCTCTCGGAGGG
CGAAGAATCTCGTGCTTTCAGCTTCGATGTAGGAGGGCGTGGATATGTCCTGCGGGTAAATAGCTGCGCC
GATGGTTTCTACAAAGATCGTTATGTTTATCGGCACTTTGCATCGGCCGCGCTCCCGATTCCGGAAGTGC
TTGACATTGGGGAATTCAGCGAGAGCCTGACCTATTGCATCTCCCGCCGTGCACAGGGTGTCACGTTGCA
AGACCTGCCTGAAACCGAACTGCCCGCTGTTCTGCAGCCGGTCGCGGAGGCCATGGATGCGATCGCTGCG
GCCGATCTTAGCCAGACGAGCGGGTTCGGCCCATTCGGACCGCAAGGAATCGGTCAATACACTACATGGC
GTGATTTCATATGCGCGATTGCTGATCCCCATGTGTATCACTGGCAAACTGTGATGGACGACACCGTCAG
TGCGTCCGTCGCGCAGGCTCTCGATGAGCTGATGCTTTGGGCCGAGGACTGCCCCGAAGTCCGGCACCTC
GTGCACGCGGATTTCGGCTCCAACAATGTCCTGACGGACAATGGCCGCATAACAGCGGTCATTGACTGGA
GCGAGGCGATGTTCGGGGATTCCCAATACGAGGTCGCCAACATCTTCTTCTGGAGGCCGTGGTTGGCTTG
TATGGAGCAGCAGACGCGCTACTTCGAGCGGAGGCATCCGGAGCTTGCAGGATCGCCGCGGCTCCGGGCG
TATATGCTCCGCATTGGTCTTGACCAACTCTATCAGAGCTTGGTTGACGGCAATTTCGATGATGCAGCTT
GGGCGCAGGGTCGATGCGACGCAATCGTCCGATCCGGAGCCGGGACTGTCGGGCGTACACAAATCGCCCG
CAGAAGCGCGGCCGTCTGGACCGATGGCTGTGTAGAAGTACTCGCCGATAGTGGAAACCGACGCCCCAGC
ACTCGTCCGAGGGCAAAGGAAGGAGGAGGAGGATCCATGGTCTTCACACTCGAAGATTTCGTTGGGGACT
GGCGACAGACAGCCGGCTACAACCTGGACCAAGTCCTTGAACAGGGAGGTGTGTCCAGTTTGTTTCAGAA
TCTCGGGGTGTCCGTAACTCCGATCCAAAGGATTGTCCTGAGCGGTGAAAATGGGCTGAAGATCGACATC
CATGTCATCATCCCGTATGAAGGTCTGAGCGGCGACCAAATGGGCCAGATCGAAAAAATTTTTAAGGTGG
TGTACCCTGTGGATGATCATCACTTTAAGGTGATCCTGCACTATGGCACACTGGTAATCGACGGGGTTAC
GCCGAACATGATCGACTATTTCGGACGGCCGTATGAAGGCATCGCCGTGTTCGACGGCAAAAAGATCACT
GTAACAGGGACCCTGTGGAACGGCAACAAAATTATCGACGAGCGCCTGATCAACCCCGACGGCTCCCTGC
TGTTCCGAGTAACCATCAACGGAGTGACCGGCTGGCGGCTGTGCGAACGCATTCTGGCGTAAAGGCGCGC
CACTTCTAAATAAGCGAATTTCTTATGATTTATGATTTTTATTATTAAATAAGTTATAAAAAAAATAAGT
GTATACAAATTTTAAAGTGACTCTTAGGTTTTAAAACGAAAATTCTTATTCTTGAGTAACTCTTTCCTGT
AGGTCAGGTTGCTTTCTCAGGTATAGTATGAGGTCGCTCTTATTGACCACACCTCTACCGGGAATTCGTA
ATCATGTCATAGCTGTTTCCTGTGTGAAATTGTTATCCGCTCACAATTCCACACAACATACGAGCCGGAA
GCATAAAGTGTAAAGCCTGGGGTGCCTAATGAGTGAGCTAACTCACATTAATTGCGTTGCGCTCACTGCC
CGCTTTCCAGTCGGGAAACCTGTCGTGCCAGCTGCATTAATGAATCGGCCAACGCGCGGGGAGAGGCGGT
TTGCGTATTGGCTAGAGCAATTCGGCGTTAATTCAGTACATTAAAAACGTCCGCAATGTGTTATTAAGTT
GTCTAAGCGTCAATTTGTTTACACCACAATATATCCTGCCACCAGCCAGCCAACAGCTCCCCGACCGGCA
GCTCGGCACAAAATCACCACTCGATACAGGCAGCCCATCAGTCCGGGACGGCGTCAGCGGGAGAGCCGTT
GTAAGGCGGCAGACTTTGCTCATGTTACCGATGCTATTCGGAAGAACGGCAACTAAGCTGCCGGGTTTGA
AACACGGATGATCTCGCGGAGGGTAGCATGTTGATTGTAACGATGACAGAGCGTTGCTGCCTGTGATCCA
GATCATGAACAATAAAACTGTCTGCTTACATAAACAGTAATACAAGGGGTGTTATGAGCCATATTCAACG
GGAAACGTCTTGCTCTAGGCCGCGATTAAATTCCAACATGGATGCTGATTTATATGGGTATAAATGGGCT
CGCGATAATGTCGGGCAATCAGGTGCGACAATCTATCGATTGTATGGGAAGCCCGATGCGCCAGAGTTGT
TTCTGAAACATGGCAAAGGTAGCGTTGCCAATGATGTTACAGATGAGATGGTCAGACTAAACTGGCTGAC
GGAATTTATGCCTCTTCCGACCATCAAGCATTTTATCCGTACTCCTGATGATGCATGGTTACTCACCACT
GCGATCCCCGGGAAAACAGCATTCCAGGTATTAGAAGAATATCCTGATTCAGGTGAAAATATTGTTGATG
CGCTGGCAGTGTTCCTGCGCCGGTTGCATTCGATTCCTGTTTGTAATTGTCCTTTTAACAGCGATCGCGT
ATTTCGTCTCGCTCAGGCGCAATCACGAATGAATAACGGTTTGGTTGATGCGAGTGATTTTGATGACGAG
CGTAATGGCTGGCCTGTTGAACAAGTCTGGAAAGAAATGCATAAACTTTTGCCATTCTCACCGGATTCAG
TCGTCACTCATGGTGATTTCTCACTTGATAACCTTATTTTTGACGAGGGGAAATTAATAGGTTGTATTGA
TGTTGGACGAGTCGGAATCGCAGACCGATACCAGGATCTTGCCATCCTATGGAACTGCCTCGGTGAGTTT
TCTCCTTCATTACAGAAACGGCTTTTTCAAAAATATGGTATTGATAATCCTGATATGAATAAATTGCAGT
TTCATTTGATGCTCGATGAGTTTTTCTAAGAATTAATTCATGATCCTGCATGACCAAAATCCCTTAACGT
GAGTTTTCGTTCCACTGAGCGTCAGACCCCGTAGAAAAGATCAAAGGATCTTCTTGAGATCCTTTTTTTC
TGCGCGTAATCTGCTGCTTGCAAACAAAAAAACCACCGCTACCAGCGGTGGTTTGTTTGCCGGATCAAGA
GCTACCAACTCTTTTTCCGAAGGTAACTGGCTTCAGCAGAGCGCAGATACCAAATACTGTCCTTCTAGTG
TAGCCGTAGTTAGGCCACCACTTCAAGAACTCTGTAGCACCGCCTACATACCTCGCTCTGCTAATCCTGT
TACCAGTGGCTGCTGCCAGTGGCGATAAGTCGTGTCTTACCGGGTTGGACTCAAGACGATAGTTACCGGA
TAAGGCGCAGCGGTCGGGCTGAACGGGGGGTTCGTGCACACAGCCCAGCTTGGAGCGAACGACCTACACC
GAACTGAGATACCTACAGCGTGAGCTATGAGAAAGCGCCACGCTTCCCGAAGGGAGAAAGGCGGACAGGT
ATCCGGTAAGCGGCAGGGTCGGAACAGGAGAGCGCACGAGGGAGCTTCCAGGGGGAAACGCCTGGTATCT
TTATAGTCCTGTCGGGTTTCGCCACCTCTGACTTGAGCGTCGATTTTTGTGATGCTCGTCAGGGGGGCGG
AGCCTATGGAAAAACGCCAGCAACGCGGCCTTTTTACGGTTCCTGGCCTTTTGCTGGCCTTTTGCTCACA
TGTTCTTTCCTGCGTTATCCCCTGATTCTGTGGATAACCGTATTACCGCCTTTGAGTGAGCTGATACCGC
TCGCCGCAGCCGAACGACCGAGCGCAGCGAGTCAGTGAGCGAGGAAGCGGAAGAGCGCCTGATGCGGTAT
TTTCTCCTTACGCATCTGTGCGGTATTTCACACCGCATATGGTGCACTCTCAGTACAATCTGCTCTGATG
CCGCATAGTTAAGCCAGTATACACTCCGCTATCGCTACGTGACTGGGTCATGGCTGCGCCCCGACACCCG
CCAACACCCGCTGACGCGCCCTGACGGGCTTGTCTGCTCCCGGCATCCGCTTACAGACAAGCTGTGACCG
TCTCCGGGAGCTGCATGTGTCAGAGGTTTTCACCGTCATCACCGAAACGCGCGAGGCAGGGTGCCTTGAT
GTGGGCGCCGGCGGTCGAGTGGCGACGGCGCGGCTTGTCCGCGCCCTGGTAGATTGCCTGGCCGTAGGCC
AGCCATTTTTGAGCGGCCAGCGGCCGCGATAGGCCGACGCGAAGCGGCGGGGCGTAGGGAGCGCAGCGAC
CGAAGGGTAGGCGCTTTTTGCAGCTCTTCGGCTGTGCGCTGGCCAGACAGTTATGCACAGGCCAGGCGGG
TTTTAAGAGTTTTAATAAGTTTTAAAGAGTTTTAGGCGGAAAAATCGCCTTTTTTCTCTTTTATATCAGT
CACTTACATGTGTGACCGGTTCCCAATGTACGGCTTTGGGTTCCCAATGTACGGGTTCCGGTTCCCAATG
TACGGCTTTGGGTTCCCAATGTACGTGCTATCCACAGGAAAGAGACCTTTTCGACCTTTTTCCCCTGCTA
GGGCAATTTGCCCTAGCATCTGCTCCGTACATTAGGAACCGGCGGATGCTTCGCCCTCGATCAGGTTGCG
GTAGCGCATGACTAGGATCGGGCCAGCCTGCCCCGCCTCCTCCTTCAAATCGTACTCCGGCAGGTCATTT
GACCCGATCAGCTTGCGCACGGTGAAACAGAACTTCTTGAACTCTCCGGCGCTGCCACTGCGTTCGTAGA
TCGTCTTGAACAACCATCTGGCTTCTGCCTTGCCTGCGGCGCGGCGTGCCAGGCGGTAGAGAAAACGGCC
GATGCCGGGATCGATCAAAAAGTAATCGGGGTGAACCGTCAGCACGTCCGGGTTCTTGCCTTCTGTGATC
TCGCGGTACATCCAATCAGCTAGCTCGATCTCGATGTACTCCGGCCGCCCGGTTTCGCTCTTTACGATCT
TGTAGCGGCTAATCAAGGCTTCACCCTCGGATACCGTCACCAGGCGGCCGTTCTTGGCCTTCTTCGTACG
CTGCATGGCAACGTGCGTGGTGTTTAACCGAATGCAGGTTTCTACCAGGTCGTCTTTCTGCTTTCCGCCA
TCGGCTCGCCGGCAGAACTTGAGTACGTCCGCAACGTGTGGACGGAACACGCGGCCGGGCTTGTCTCCCT
TCCCTTCCCGGTATCGGTTCATGGATTCGGTTAGATGGGAAACCGCCATCAGTACCAGGTCGTAATCCCA
CACACTGGCCATGCCGGCCGGCCCTGCGGAAACCTCTACGTGCCCGTCTGGAAGCTCGTAGCGGATCACC
TCGCCAGCTCGTCGGTCACGCTTCGACAGACGGAAAACGGCCACGTCCATGATGCTGCGACTATCGCGGG
TGCCCACGTCATAGAGCATCGGAACGAAAAAATCTGGTTGCTCGTCGCCCTTGGGCGGCTTCCTAATCGA
CGGCGCACCGGCTGCCGGCGGTTGCCGGGATTCTTTGCGGATTCGATCAGCGGCCGCTTGCCACGATTCA
CCGGGGCGTGCTTCTGCCTCGATGCGTTGCCGCTGGGCGGCCTGCGCGGCCTTCAACTTCTCCACCAGGT
CATCACCCAGCGCCGCGCCGATTTGTACCGGGCCGGATGGTTTGCGACCGCTCACGCCGATTCCTCGGGC
TTGGGGGTTCCAGTGCCATTGCAGGGCCGGCAGACAACCCAGCCGCTTACGCCTGGCCAACCGCCCGTTC
CTCCACACATGGGGCATTCCACGGCGTCGGTGCCTGGTTGTTCTTGATTTTCCATGCCGCCTCCTTTAGC
CGCTAAAATTCATCTACTCATTTATTCATTTGCTCATTTACTCTGGTAGCTGCGCGATGTATTCAGATAG
CAGCTCGGTAATGGTCTTGCCTTGGCGTACCGCGTACATCTTCAGCTTGGTGTGATCCTCCGCCGGCAAC
TGAAAGTTGACCCGCTTCATGGCTGGCGTGTCTGCCAGGCTGGCCAACGTTGCAGCCTTGCTGCTGCGTG
CGCTCGGACGGCCGGCACTTAGCGTGTTTGTGCTTTTGCTCATTTTCTCTTTACCTCATTAACTCAAATG
AGTTTTGATTTAATTTCAGCGGCCAGCGCCTGGACCTCGCGGGCAGCGTCGCCCTCGGGTTCTGATTCAA
GAACGGTTGTGCCGGCGGCGGCAGTGCCTGGGTAGCTCACGCGCTGCGTGATACGGGACTCAAGAATGGG
CAGCTCGTACCCGGCCAGCGCCTCGGCAACCTCACCGCCGATGCGCGTGCCTTTGATCGCCCGCGACACG
ACAAAGGCCGCTTGTAGCCTTCCATCCGTGACCTCAATGCGCTGCTTAACCAGCTCCACCAGGTCGGCGG
TGGCCCATATGTCGTAAGGGCTTGGCTGCACCGGAATCAGCACGAAGTCGGCTGCCTTGATCGCGGACAC
AGCCAAGTCCGCCGCCTGGGGCGCTCCGTCGATCACTACGAAGTCGCGCCGGCCGATGGCCTTCACGTCG
CGGTCAATCGTCGGGCGGTCGATGCCGACAACGGTTAGCGGTTGATCTTCCCGCACGGCCGCCCAATCGC
GGGCACTGCCCTGGGGATCGGAATCGACTAACAGAACATCGGCCCCGGCGAGTTGCAGGGCGCGGGCTAG
ATGGGTTGCGATGGTCGTCTTGCCTGACCCGCCTTTCTGGTTAAGTACAGCGATAACCTTCATGCGTTCC
CCTTGCGTATTTGTTTATTTACTCATCGCATCATATACGCAGCGACCGCATGACGCAAGCTGTTTTACTC
AAATACACATCACCTTTTTAGACGGCGGCGCTCGGTTTCTTCAGCGGCCAAGCTGGCCGGCCAGGCCGCC
AGCTTGGCATCAGACAAACCGGCCAGGATTTCATGCAGCCGCACGGTTGAGACGTGCGCGGGCGGCTCGA
ACACGTACCCGGCCGCGATCATCTCCGCCTCGATCTCTTCGGTAATGAAAAACGGTTCGTCCTGGCCGTC
CTGGTGCGGTTTCATGCTTGTTCCTCTTGGCGTTCATTCTCGGCGGCCGCCAGGGCGTCGGCCTCGGTCA
ATGCGTCCTCACGGAAGGCACCGCGCCGCCTGGCCTCGGTGGGCGTCACTTCCTCGCTGCGCTCAAGTGC
GCGGTACAGGGTCGAGCGATGCACGCCAAGCAGTGCAGCCGCCTCTTTCACGGTGCGGCCTTCCTGGTCG
ATCAGCTCGCGGGCGTGCGCGATCTGTGCCGGGGTGAGGGTAGGGCGGGGGCCAAACTTCACGCCTCGGG
CCTTGGCGGCCTCGCGCCCGCTCCGGGTGCGGTCGATGATTAGGGAACGCTCGAACTCGGCAATGCCGGC
GAACACGGTCAACACCATGCGGCCGGCCGGCGTGGTGGTGTCGGCCCACGGCTCTGCCAGGCTACGCAGG
CCCGCGCCGGCCTCCTGGATGCGCTCGGCAATGTCCAGTAGGTCGCGGGTGCTGCGGGCCAGGCGGTCTA
GCCTGGTCACTGTCACAACGTCGCCAGGGCGTAGGTGGTCAAGCATCCTGGCCAGCTCCGGGCGGTCGCG
CCTGGTGCCGGTGATCTTCTCGGAAAACAGCTTGGTGCAGCCGGCCGCGTGCAGTTCGGCCCGTTGGTTG
GTCAAGTCCTGGTCGTCGGTGCTGACGCGGGCATAGCCCAGCAGGCCAGCGGCGGCGCTCTTGTTCATGG
CGTAATGTCTCCGGTTCTAGTCGCAAGTATTCTACTTTATGCGACTAAAACACGCGACAAGAAAACGCCA
GGAAAAGGGCAGGGCGGCAGCCTGTCGCGTAACTTAGGACTTGTGCGACATGTCGTTTTCAGAAGACGGC
TGCACTGAACGTCAGAAGGAAAAGTGCCACCTGAACGAAGCATCTGTGCTTCATTTTGTAGAACAAAAAT
GCAACGCGAGAGCGCTAATTTTTCAAACAAAGAATCTGAGCTGCATTTTTACAGAACAGAAATGCAACGC
GAAAGCGCTATTTTACCAACGAAGAATCTGTGCTTCATTTTTGTAAAACAAAAATGCAACGCGAGAGCGC
TAATTTTTCAAACAAAGAATCTGAGCTGCATTTTTACAGAACAGAAATGCAACGCGAGAGCGCTATTTTA
CCAACAAAGAATCTATACTTCTTTTTTGTTCTACAAAAATGCATCCCGAGAGCGCTATTTTTCTAACAAA
GCATCTTAGATTACTTTTTTTCTCCTTTGTGCGCTCTATAATGCAGTCTCTTGATAACTTTTTGCACTGT
AGGTCCGTTAAGGTTAGAAGAAGGCTACTTTGGTGTCTATTTTCTCTTCCATAAAAAAAGCCTGACTCCA
CTTCCCGCGTTTACTGATTACTAGCGAAGCTGCGGGTGCATTTTTTCAAGATAAAGGCATCCCCGATTAT
ATTCTATACCGATGTGGATTGCGCATACTTTGTGAACAGAAAGTGATAGCGTTGATGATTCTTCATTGGT
CAGAAAATTATGAACGGTTTCTTCTATTTTGTCTCTATATACTACGTATAGGAAATGTTTACATTTTCGT
ATTGTTTTCGATTCACTCTATGAATAGTTCTTACTACAATTTTTTTGTCTAAAGAGTAATACTAGAGATA
AACATAAAAAATGTAGAGGTCGAGTTTAGATGCAAGTTCAAGGAGCGAAAGGTGGATGGGTAGGTTATAT
AGGGATATAGCACAGAGATATATAGCAAAGAGATACTTTTGAGCAATGTTTGTGGAAGCGGTATTCGCAA
TATTTTAGTAGCTCGTTACAGTCCGGTGCGTTTTTGGTTTTTTGAAAGTGCGTCTTCAGAGCGCTTTTGG
TTTTCAAAAGCGCTCTGAAGTTCCTATACTTTCTAGAGAATAGGAACTTCGGAATAGGAACTTCAAAGCG
TTTCCGAAAACGAGCGCTTCCGAAAATGCAACGCGAGCTGCGCACATACAGCTCACTGTTCACGTCGCAC
CTATATCTGCGTGTTGCCTGTATATATATATACATGAGAAGAACGGCATAGTGCGTGTTTATGCTTAAAT
GCGTACTTATATGCGTCTATTTATGTAGGATGAAAGGTAGTCTAGTACCTCCTGTGATATTATCCCATTC
CATGCGGGGTATCGTATGCTTCCTTCAGCACTACCCTTTAGCTGTTCTATATGCTGCCACTCCTCAATTG
GATTAGTCTCATCCTTCAATGCTATCATTTCCTTTGATATTGGATCATACTAAGAAACCATTATTATCAT
GACATTAACCTATAAAAATAGGCGTATCACGAGGCCCTTTCGTCTCGCGCGTTTCGGTGATGACGGTGAA
AACCTCTGACACATGCAGCTCCCGGAGACGGTCACAGCTTGTCTGTAAGCGGATGCCGGGAGCAGACAAG
CCCGTCAGGGCGCGTCAGCGGGTGTTGGCGGGTGTCGGGGCTGGCTTAACTATGCGGCATCAGAGCAGAT
TGTACTGAGAGTGCACCATACCACCTTTTCAATTCATCATTTTTTTTTTATTCTTTTTTTTGATTTCGGT
TTCCTTGAAATTTTTTTGATTCGGTAATCTCCGAACAGAAGGAAGAACGAAGGAAGGAGCACAGACTTAG
ATTGGTATATATACGCATATGTAGTGTTGAAGAAACATGAAATTGCCCAGTATTCTTAACCCAACTGCAC
AGAACAAAAACCTGCAGGAAACGAAGATAAATCATGTCGAAAGCTACATATAAGGAACGTGCTGCTACTC
ATCCTAGTCCTGTTGCTGCCAAGCTATTTAATATCATGCACGAAAAGCAAACAAACTTGTGTGCTTCATT
GGATGTTCGTACCACCAAGGAATTACTGGAGTTAGTTGAAGCATTAGGTCCCAAAATTTGTTTACTAAAA
ACACATGTGGATATCTTGACTGATTTTTCCATGGAGGGCACAGTTAAGCCGCTAAAGGCATTATCCGCCA
AGTACAATTTTTTACTCTTCGAAGACAGAAAATTTGCTGACATTGGTAATACAGTCAAATTGCAGTACTC
TGCGGGTGTATACAGAATAGCAGAATGGGCAGACATTACGAATGCACACGGTGTGGTGGGCCCAGGTATT
GTTAGCGGTTTGAAGCAGGCGGCAGAAGAAGTAACAAAGGAACCTAGAGGCCTTTTGATGCTAGCAGAAT
TGTCATGCAAGGGCTCCCTATCTACTGGAGAATATACTAAGGGTACTGTTGACATTGCGAAGAGCGACAA
AGATTTTGTTATCGGCTTTATTGCTCAAAGAGACATGGGTGGAAGAGATGAAGGTTACGATTGGTTGATT
ATGACACCCGGTGTGGGTTTAGATGACAAGGGAGACGCATTGGGTCAACAGTATAGAACCGTGGATGATG
TGGTCTCTACAGGATCTGACATTATTATTGTTGGAAGAGGACTATTTGCAAAGGGAAGGGATGCTAAGGT
AGAGGGTGAACGTTACAGAAAAGCAGGCTGGGAAGCATATTTGAGAAGATGCGGCCAGCAAAACTAAAAA
ACTGTATTATAAGTAAATGCATGTATACTAAACTCACAAATTAGAGCTTCAATTTAATTATATCAGTTAT
TACCTGGCATGCACATACAAATGGACGAACGGATAAACCTTTTCACGCCCTTTTAAATATCCGATTATTC
TAATAAACGCTCTTTTCTCTTAG
Features (pLannotate 1.2.2; 23 found; start..end, strand, type, name):
      1..25      -  misc_feature   RB T-DNA repeat: right border repeat from nopaline C58 T-DNA
     84..238     -  CDS            lacZα (fragment): LacZα fragment of β-galactosidase; lacZ fragment
    542..1561    +  CDS            HygR: aminoglycoside phosphotransferase from E. coli; aph(4)-Ia; confers resistance to hygromycin
   1577..2092    +  CDS            Nluc: NanoLuc® luciferase human codon-optimized
   2114..2301    +  terminator     ADH1 terminator: S. cerevisiae ADH1; transcription terminator for the S. cerevisiae alcohol dehydrogenase 1 (ADH1) gene
   2338..2360    -  protein_bind   lac operator (fragment): The lac repressor binds to the lac operator to inhibit transcription in E. coli. This inhibition can be relieved by adding lactose or isopropyl-β-D-thiogalactopyranoside (IPTG). lac repressor encoded by lacI
   2364..2394    -  promoter       lac promoter: promoter for the E. coli lac operon
   2409..2430    -  protein_bind   CAP binding site: CAP binding activates transcription in the presence of cAMP. E. coli catabolite activator protein
   2443..2531    -  CDS            lacI (fragment): lac repressor; lacI; The lac repressor binds to the lac operator to inhibit transcription in E. coli. This inhibition can be relieved by adding lactose or isopropyl-β-D-thiogalactopyranoside (IPTG).
   2607..2631    -  misc_feature   LB T-DNA repeat: left border repeat from nopaline C58 T-DNA
   2924..3739    +  CDS            KanR: aminoglycoside phosphotransferase; aph(3')-Ia; confers resistance to kanamycin in bacteria or G418 (Geneticin®) in eukaryotes
   3834..4422    +  rep_origin     ori: high-copy-number ColE1/pMB1/pBR322/pUC origin of replication
   4608..4748    -  misc_feature   bom: basis of mobility region from pBR322
   4850..4889    -  CDS            rop (fragment): Rop protein, which maintains plasmids at low copy number; rop
   5092..5286    -  rep_origin     pVS1 oriV: origin of replication for the Pseudomonas plasmid pVS1 (Heeb et al., 2000)
   5352..6425    -  CDS            pVS1 RepA: replication protein from the Pseudomonas plasmid pVS1 (Heeb et al., 2000)
   6854..7483    -  CDS            pVS1 StaA: stability protein from the Pseudomonas plasmid pVS1 (Heeb et al., 2000)
   8043..8444    -  CDS            Y4CG_SINFN (fragment): Protein inferred from homology: Swiss-Prot protein existence level 3. From Sinorhizobium fredii (strain NBRC 101917 / NGR234).
   8644..9986    -  rep_origin     2μ ori: yeast 2μ plasmid origin of replication
  10054..10089   +  CDS            rop (fragment): Rop protein, which maintains plasmids at low copy number; rop
  10191..10240   +  misc_feature   bom (fragment): basis of mobility region from pBR322
  10248..10463   +  promoter       URA3 promoter: S. cerevisiae URA3
  10464..11267   +  CDS            URA3: orotidine-5'-phosphate decarboxylase, required for uracil biosynthesis; S. cerevisiae URA3; yeast auxotrophic marker, counterselectable with 5-fluoroorotic acid (5-FOA)
