[The description below was written by a language model from this plasmid's Addgene catalogue record and pLannotate feature annotations shown in this document.]
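Description:
pGI3EM17 is an 11.4 kb reporter plasmid built on the pGI3EM11 backbone for expressing a selectable luciferase fusion in the chytrid fungus Batrachochytrium dendrobatidis. The backbone has the architecture of a binary T-DNA vector combined with yeast shuttle elements. Nopaline-type right and left border repeats flank the payload. Outside the borders lie a high-copy ColE1/pUC-type origin and a kanamycin resistance gene for propagation and selection in E. coli. The same region carries the pVS1 oriV with its RepA and StaA genes, a broad-host-range replicon commonly used for maintenance in Agrobacterium. A yeast 2μ origin and a URA3 marker with its own promoter are also present; these allow replication and uracil-prototrophy selection in S. cerevisiae, which fits the listed ligation-independent cloning, although the record does not state how the plasmid was assembled. Remnants of lacZα, the lac promoter/operator, lacI, rop and bom reflect the parental cloning vectors.

The roughly 2 kb insert between the borders is a single expression cassette. According to the catalogue entry, the histone H2B promoter from the chytrid Spizellomyces punctatus drives it; this promoter is not annotated in the feature table but presumably occupies the unannotated stretch upstream of the coding region. The open reading frame encodes hygromycin phosphotransferase joined through a short G4S flexible linker to a C-terminal NanoLuc luciferase, and transcription ends at the S. cerevisiae ADH1 terminator. Fusing the resistance marker to the luciferase means one transcript provides both hygromycin selection and a sensitive luminescent readout of expression. The construct is used to detect and quantify transgene expression in B. dendrobatidis in work establishing genetic transformation of this species. The record does not state the delivery route.
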