Addgene plasmid #210569: pGI3EM17
Purpose: Reporter gene expression in B. dendrobatidis
Depositing lab: Lillian Fritz-Laylin. Depositing organization: University of Massachusetts, Amherst. Publication: Genetic transformation of the frog-killing chytrid fungus Batrachochytrium dendrobatidis. Kalinka E, Brody SM, Swafford AJM, Medina EM, Fritz-Laylin LK. Proc Natl Acad Sci U S A. 2024 Jan 23;121(4):e2317928121. doi: 10.1073/pnas.2317928121. Epub 2024 Jan 18. PubMed 38236738.
Backbone
  Vector backbone: pGI3EM11
  Backbone manufacturer: Edgar Medina
  Backbone size w/o insert (bp): 9376
  Total vector size (bp): 11433
  Vector type: Bacterial Expression, Yeast Expression, Luciferase
  Selectable markers: Hygromycin
Growth in bacteria
  Bacterial resistance: Kanamycin, 50 μg/mL
  Growth temperature: 37°C
  Growth strain: DH5alpha
  Copy number: High Copy
Gene/Insert
  Gene/Insert name: SpH2Bpro-Hshph-G4S-nanoluc-ScADH1ter
  Species: S. cerevisiae (budding yeast); Spizellomyces punctatus, Oplophorus gracilirostris
  Insert size (bp): 2057
  Promoter: SpH2Bpro
  Tag / fusion protein: NanoLuc luciferase (C terminal on insert)
  Cloning method: Ligation Independent Cloning
  Sequencing primers: 5′ gtaaaacgacggccagt; 3′ caggaaacagctatgac
Terms and licenses: Academic/Nonprofit Terms; Industry Terms: Not Available to Industry
Depositor comments: Please visit https://doi.org/10.1101/2023.10.17.561934 for bioRxiv preprint.
How to cite: pGI3EM17 was a gift from Lillian Fritz-Laylin (Addgene plasmid # 210569 ; http://n2t.net/addgene:210569 ; RRID:Addgene_210569)
